>Addgene plasmid #210403 | pOPINVHH_cys_his | addgene full sequence | sequence record 421897 | Addgene NGS Result
GCACTTTTCGGGGAAATGTGCGCGGAACCCCTATTTGTTTATTTTTCTAAATACATTCAAATATGTATCC
GCTCATGAGACAATAACCCTGATAAATGCTTCAATAATATTGAAAAAGGAAGAGTATGAGTATTCAACAT
TTCCGTGTCGCCCTTATTCCCTTTTTTGCGGCATTTTGCCTTCCTGTTTTTGCTCACCCAGAAACGCTGG
TGAAAGTAAAAGATGCTGAAGATCAGTTGGGTGCACGAGTGGGTTACATCGAACTGGATCTCAACAGCGG
TAAGATCCTTGAGAGTTTTCGCCCCGAAGAACGTTTTCCAATGATGAGCACTTTTAAAGTTCTGCTATGT
GGCGCGGTATTATCCCGTATTGACGCCGGGCAAGAGCAACTCGGTCGCCGCATACACTATTCTCAGAATG
ACTTGGTTGAGTACTCACCAGTCACAGAAAAGCATCTTACGGATGGCATGACAGTAAGAGAATTATGCAG
TGCTGCCATAACCATGAGTGATAACACTGCGGCCAACTTACTTCTGACAACGATCGGAGGACCGAAGGAG
CTAACCGCTTTTTTGCACAACATGGGGGATCATGTAACTCGCCTTGATCGTTGGGAACCGGAGCTGAATG
AAGCCATACCAAACGACGAGCGTGACACCACGATGCCTGTAGCAATGGCAACAACGTTGCGCAAACTATT
AACTGGCGAACTACTTACTCTAGCTTCCCGGCAACAATTAATAGACTGGATGGAGGCGGATAAAGTTGCA
GGACCACTTCTGCGCTCGGCGCTTCCGGCTGGCTGGTTTATTGCTGATAAATCTGGAGCCGGTGAGCGTG
GGTCTCGCGGTATCATTGCAGCACTGGGGCCAGATGGTAAGCCCTCCCGTATCGTAGTTATCTACACGAC
GGGGAGTCAGGCAACTATGGATGAACGAAATAGACAGATCGCTGAGATAGGTGCCTCACTGATTAAGCAT
TGGTAACTGTCAGACCAAGTTTACTCATATATACTTTAGATTGATTTAAAACTTCATTTTTAATTTAAAA
GGATCTAGGTGAAGATCCTTTTTGATAATCTCATGACCAAAATCCCTTAACGTGAGTTTTCGTTCCACTG
AGCGTCAGACCCCGTAGAAAAGATCAAAGGATCTTCTTGAGATCCTTTTTTTCTGCGCGTAATCTGCTGC
TTGCAAACAAAAAAACCACCGCTACCAGCGGTGGTTTGTTTGCCGGATCAAGAGCTACCAACTCTTTTTC
CGAAGGTAACTGGCTTCAGCAGAGCGCAGATACCAAATACTGTTCTTCTAGTGTAGCCGTAGTTAGGCCA
CCACTTCAAGAACTCTGTAGCACCGCCTACATACCTCGCTCTGCTAATCCTGTTACCAGTGGCTGCTGCC
AGTGGCGATAAGTCGTGTCTTACCGGGTTGGACTCAAGACGATAGTTACCGGATAAGGCGCAGCGGTCGG
GCTGAACGGGGGGTTCGTGCACACAGCCCAGCTTGGAGCGAACGACCTACACCGAACTGAGATACCTACA
GCGTGAGCTATGAGAAAGCGCCACGCTTCCCGAAGGGAGAAAGGCGGACAGGTATCCGGTAAGCGGCAGG
GTCGGAACAGGAGAGCGCACGAGGGAGCTTCCAGGGGGAAACGCCTGGTATCTTTATAGTCCTGTCGGGT
TTCGCCACCTCTGACTTGAGCGTCGATTTTTGTGATGCTCGTCAGGGGGGCGGAGCCTATGGAAAAACGC
CAGCAACGCGGCCTTTTTACGGTTCCTGGCCTTTTGCTGGCCTTTTGCTCACATGCGCCCAATACGCAAA
CCGCCTCTCCCCGCGCGTTGGCCGATTCATTAATGCAGCTGGCACGACAGGTTTCCCGACTGGAAAGCGG
GCAGTGAGCGCAACGCAATTAATGTGAGTTAGCTCACTCATTAGGCACCCCAGGCTTTACACTTTATGCT
TCCGGCTCGTATGTTGTGTGGAATTGTGAGCGGATAACAATTTGAATTCAAGGAGACAGTCATAATGAAA
TACCTATTGCCTACGGCGGCCGCTGGATTGTTATTACTCGCGGCCCAGCCGGCCATGGATGACCATGATT
ACGGATTCACTGGCCGTCGTTTTACAACGTCGTGACTGGGAAAACCCTGGCGTTACCCAACTTAATCGCC
TTGCAGCACATCCCCCTTTCGCCAGCTGGCGTAATAGCGAAGAGGCCCGCACCGATCGCCCTTCCCAACA
GTTGCGCAGCCTGAATGGCGAATGGCGCCATCCTCAGGCTGTCACCATCACCATCACCATTAATAACCAC
CATCATGGCGCAGAACAAAAACTCATCTCAGAAGAGGATCTGTCTTAGGCC
[611 nt withheld, positions 2362-2972]
CCAATCGTCTGACCTGCCTCAACCTCCTGTC
[50 nt withheld, positions 3004-3053]
CGGCTCTGAGGGTGGCGGTTCTGAGGGTGGCGGCTCTGAGGGTGGCGGTTCCGGTGGCGGCTCCGGTTCC
GGTGATTTTGATTATGAAAAA
[113 nt withheld, positions 3145-3257]
T
[41 nt withheld, positions 3259-3299]
T
[62 nt withheld, positions 3301-3362]
A
[92 nt withheld, positions 3364-3455]
A
[123 nt withheld, positions 3457-3579]
GCTAGCTAACAGTCCTATGAATCAACTACTTAGATGGTATTAGTGACCTGTAACAGAGCATTAGCGCAAG
GTGATTTTTGTCTTCTTGCGCTAATTTTTTGTCATCAAACCTGTCGCACTCCTTAATATTTTGTTAAAAT
TCGCGTTAAATTTTTGTTAAATCAGCTCATTTTTTAACCAATAGGCCGAAATCGGCAAAATCCCTTATAA
ATCAAAAGAATAGACCGAGATAGGGT
[37 nt withheld, positions 3816-3852]
AAAGAACGTGGACTCCAACGTCAAAGG
[49 nt withheld, positions 3880-3928]
T
[91 nt withheld, positions 3930-4020]
G
[124 nt withheld, positions 4022-4145]
CAGGTG
Features (pLannotate 1.2.2; 13 found; start..end, strand, type, name):
     21..125     +  promoter       AmpR promoter: bla
    126..986     +  CDS            AmpR: β-lactamase; bla; confers resistance to ampicillin, carbenicillin, and related antibiotics
   1157..1745    +  rep_origin     ori: high-copy-number ColE1/pMB1/pBR322/pUC origin of replication
   1805..1897    +  CDS            lacI (fragment): lac repressor; lacI; The lac repressor binds to the lac operator to inhibit transcription in E. coli. This inhibition can be relieved by adding lactose or isopropyl-β-D-thiogalactopyranoside (IPTG).
   1910..1931    +  protein_bind   CAP binding site: CAP binding activates transcription in the presence of cAMP. E. coli catabolite activator protein
   1946..1976    +  promoter       lac promoter: promoter for the E. coli lac operon
   1984..2000    +  protein_bind   lac operator: The lac repressor binds to the lac operator to inhibit transcription in E. coli. This inhibition can be relieved by adding lactose or isopropyl-β-D-thiogalactopyranoside (IPTG). lac repressor encoded by lacI
   2025..2087    +  CDS            pel1 (fragment): PLY1_PECAS - Also known as pelA. Experimental evidence at protein level: Swiss-Prot protein existence level 1. Involved in maceration and soft-rotting of plant tissue. From Pectobacterium atrosepticum (strain SCRI 1043 / ATCC BAA-672) (Erwinia carotovora subsp. atroseptica).
   2089..2262    +  CDS            lacZα: LacZα fragment of β-galactosidase; lacZ fragment
   2283..2300    +  CDS            6xHis: 6xHis affinity tag
   2362..3579    +  CDS            M13 gene III (sequence partly withheld): pIII; III; minor coat protein
   3594..3631    +  protein_bind   attP6 (fragment): mutant version of attP; recombination site for the Gateway® BP reaction BP™ Clonase
   3717..4145    -  rep_origin     f1 ori (sequence partly withheld): f1 bacteriophage origin of replication; arrow indicates direction of (+) strand synthesis
