[The description below was written by a language model from this plasmid's Addgene catalogue record and pLannotate feature annotations shown in this document.]
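Description:
pOPINVHH_cys_his is an empty bacterial expression backbone for producing camelid single-domain antibodies (VHHs, or nanobodies) carrying a C-terminal cysteine followed by a six-histidine tag. It is derived from the phagemid pADL-23c, modified by insertion of a LacZα fragment and addition of the cys-his tag. The plasmid is maintained in E. coli at high copy through a ColE1/pUC-type origin and selected with ampicillin via the β-lactamase gene. An f1 origin inherited from the phagemid parent is also present and would allow single-stranded DNA production with helper phage.

The expression cassette is driven by the lac promoter with its CAP binding site and lac operator, so transcription is repressible by lac repressor and inducible with IPTG. Only a fragment of lacI is annotated. Downstream sits a pectate lyase-derived (pelB-type) signal sequence, which directs the product to the periplasm, where the disulfide bond of the VHH fold can form. This is followed by the LacZα stuffer and then the 6xHis tag. VHH sequences are introduced by ligation-independent cloning, presumably replacing LacZα and so permitting blue/white screening of recombinants, though the record does not spell this out.

The feature table also shows M13 gene III after the His tag, a remnant of the phage-display backbone. The record does not state how gene III relates to the reading frame of the expressed VHH, but the stated purpose is soluble expression rather than display. A short attP-like annotation is a fragment match and probably not functional. The His tag supports metal-affinity purification. The added unpaired cysteine would offer a thiol handle for site-specific conjugation, consistent with the associated work on functionalised VHHs.
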