Addgene plasmid #210403: pOPINVHH_cys_his
Purpose: (Empty Backbone) For expression of VHH with C-terminal cysteine and his tag
Depositing lab: Ray Owens. Depositing organization: Rosalind Franklin Institute. Publication: From Llama to Nanobody: A Streamlined Workflow for the Generation of Functionalised VHHs. Eyssen LE, Ramadurai S, Abdelkarim S, Buckle I, Cornish K, Lin H, Jones AK, Stephens GJ, Owens RJ. Bio Protoc. 2024 Mar 20;14(6):e4962. doi: 10.21769/BioProtoc.4962. eCollection 2024 Mar 20. PubMed 38841291.
Backbone
  Vector backbone: pADL-23c
  Backbone manufacturer: Antibody Design Labs
  Backbone size (bp): 3960
  Modifications to backbone: Insertion of LacZalpha and addition of cys - his tag
  Vector type: Bacterial Expression
  Promoter: lac
  Tag / fusion protein: cys-his6 (C terminal on backbone)
Growth in bacteria
  Bacterial resistance: Ampicillin, 100 μg/mL
  Growth temperature: 37°C
  Growth strain: DH5alpha
  Copy number: High Copy
Gene/Insert
  Cloning method: Ligation Independent Cloning
  Sequencing primers: 5′ gcttccggctcgtatgttg; 3′ gtcgtctttccagacgttag
Terms and licenses: Academic/Nonprofit Terms; Industry Terms: Not Available to Industry
How to cite: pOPINVHH_cys_his was a gift from Ray Owens (Addgene plasmid # 210403 ; http://n2t.net/addgene:210403 ; RRID:Addgene_210403)
